>Addgene plasmid #38119 | pEGFP-N1-TFEB | addgene full sequence | sequence record 323642 | Addgene NGS Result
TAGTTATTAATAGTAATCAATTACGGGGTCATTAGTTCATAGCCCATATATGGAGTTCCGCGTTACATAA
CTTACGGTAAATGGCCCGCCTGGCTGACCGCCCAACGACCCCCGCCCATTGACGTCAATAATGACGTATG
TTCCCATAGTAACGCCAATAGGGACTTTCCATTGACGTCAATGGGTGGAGTATTTACGGTAAACTGCCCA
CTTGGCAGTACATCAAGTGTATCATATGCCAAGTACGCCCCCTATTGACGTCAATGACGGTAAATGGCCC
GCCTGGCATTATGCCCAGTACATGACCTTATGGGACTTTCCTACTTGGCAGTACATCTACGTATTAGTCA
TCGCTATTACCATGGTGATGCGGTTTTGGCAGTACATCAATGGGCGTGGATAGCGGTTTGACTCACGGGG
ATTTCCAAGTCTCCACCCCATTGACGTCAATGGGAGTTTGTTTTGGCACCAAAATCAACGGGACTTTCCA
AAATGTCGTAACAACTCCGCCCCATTGACGCAAATGGGCGGTAGGCGTGTACGGTGGGAGGTCTATATAA
GCAGAGCTGGTTTAGTGAACCGTCAGATCCGCTAGCGCTACCGGACTCAGATCTCGAGCTCAAGCTTGCC
ACCATGGCGTCACGCATAGGGTTGCGCATGCAGCTCATGCGGGAGCAGGCGCAGCAGGAGGAGCAACGGG
AGCGCATGCAGCAACAGGCTGTCATGCATTACATGCAGCAGCAGCAGCAGCAGCAACAGCAGCAGCTCGG
AGGGCCGCCCACCCCGGCCATCAATACCCCCGTCCACTTCCAGTCGCCACCACCTGTGCCTGGGGAGGTG
TTGAAGGTGCAGTCCTACCTGGAGAATCCCACATCCTACCATCTGCAGCAGTCGCAGCATCAGAAGGTGC
GGGAGTACCTGTCCGAGACCTATGGGAACAAGTTTGCTGCCCACATCAGCCCAGCCCAGGGCTCTCCGAA
ACCCCCACCAGCCGCCTCCCCAGGGGTGCGAGCTGGACACGTGCTGTCCTCCTCCGCTGGCAACAGTGCT
CCCAATAGCCCCATGGCCATGCTGCACATTGGCTCCAACCCTGAGAGGGAGTTGGATGATGTCATTGACA
ACATTATGCGTCTGGACGATGTCCTTGGCTACATCAATCCTGAAATGCAGATGCCCAACACGCTACCCCT
GTCCAGCAGCCACCTGAATGTGTACAGCAGCGACCCCCAGGTCACAGCCTCCCTGGTGGGCGTCACCAGC
AGCTCCTGCCCTGCGGACCTGACCCAGAAGCGAGAGCTCACAGATGCTGAGAGCAGGGCCCTGGCCAAGG
AGCGGCAGAAGAAAGACAATCACAACTTAATTGAAAGGAGACGAAGGTTCAACATCAATGACCGCATCAA
GGAGTTGGGAATGCTGATCCCCAAGGCCAATGACCTGGACGTGCGCTGGAACAAGGGCACCATCCTCAAG
GCCTCTGTGGATTACATCCGGAGGATGCAGAAGGACCTGCAAAAGTCCAGGGAGCTGGAGAACCACTCTC
GCCGCCTGGAGATGACCAACAAGCAGCTCTGGCTCCGTATCCAGGAGCTGGAGATGCAGGCTCGAGTGCA
CGGCCTCCCTACCACCTCCCCGTCCGGCATGAACATGGCTGAGCTGGCCCAGCAGGTGGTGAAGCAGGAG
CTGCCTAGCGAAGAGGGCCCAGGGGAGGCCCTGATGCTGGGGGCTGAGGTCCCTGACCCTGAGCCACTGC
CAGCTCTGCCCCCGCAAGCCCCGCTGCCCCTGCCCACCCAGCCACCGTCCCCATTCCATCACCTGGACTT
CAGCCACAGCCTGAGCTTTGGGGGCAGGGAGGACGAGGGTCCCCCGGGCTACCCCGAACCCCTGGCGCCG
GGGCATGGCTCCCCATTCCCCAGCCTGTCCAAGAAGGATCTGGACCTCATGCTCCTGGACGACTCACTGC
TACCGCTGGCCTCTGATCCACTTCTGTCCACCATGTCCCCCGAGGCCTCCAAGGCCAGCAGCCGCCGGAG
CAGCTTCAGCATGGAGGAGGGCGATGTGCTGAAGGTACCGCGGGCCCGGGATCCACCGGTCGCCACCATG
GTGAGCAAGGGCGAGGAGCTGTTCACCGGGGTGGTGCCCATCCTGGTCGAGCTGGACGGCGACGTAAACG
GCCACAAGTTCAGCGTGTCCGGCGAGGGCGAGGGCGATGCCACCTACGGCAAGCTGACCCTGAAGTTCAT
CTGCACCACCGGCAAGCTGCCCGTGCCCTGGCCCACCCTCGTGACCACCCTGACCTACGGCGTGCAGTGC
TTCAGCCGCTACCCCGACCACATGAAGCAGCACGACTTCTTCAAGTCCGCCATGCCCGAAGGCTACGTCC
AGGAGCGCACCATCTTCTTCAAGGACGACGGCAACTACAAGACCCGCGCCGAGGTGAAGTTCGAGGGCGA
CACCCTGGTGAACCGCATCGAGCTGAAGGGCATCGACTTCAAGGAGGACGGCAACATCCTGGGGCACAAG
CTGGAGTACAACTACAACAGCCACAACGTCTATATCATGGCCGACAAGCAGAAGAACGGCATCAAGGTGA
ACTTCAAGATCCGCCACAACATCGAGGACGGCAGCGTGCAGCTCGCCGACCACTACCAGCAGAACACCCC
CATCGGCGACGGCCCCGTGCTGCTGCCCGACAACCACTACCTGAGCACCCAGTCCGCCCTGAGCAAAGAC
CCCAACGAGAAGCGCGATCACATGGTCCTGCTGGAGTTCGTGACCGCCGCCGGGATCACTCTCGGCATGG
ACGAGCTGTACAAGTAAAGCGGCCGCGACTCTAGATCATAATCAGCCATACCACATTTGTAGAGGTTTTA
CTTGCTTTAAAAAACCTCCCACACCTCCCCCTGAACCTGAAACATAAAATGAATGCAATTGTTGTTGTTA
ACTTGTTTATTGCAGCTTATAATGGTTACAAATAAAGCAATAGCATCACAAATTTCACAAATAAAGCATT
TTTTTCACTGCATTCTAGTTGTGGTTTGTCCAAACTCATCAATGTATCTTAAGGCGTAAATTGTAAGCGT
TAATATTTTGTTAAAATTCGCGTTAAATTTTTGTTAAATCAGCTCATTTTTTAACCAATAGGCCGAAATC
GGCAAAATCCCTTATAAATCAAAAGAATAGACCGAGATAGGGT
[37 nt withheld, positions 3194-3230]
AAAGAACGTGGACTCCAACGTCAAAGG
[49 nt withheld, positions 3258-3306]
T
[91 nt withheld, positions 3308-3398]
G
[124 nt withheld, positions 3400-3523]
CAGGTGGCACTTTTCGGGGAAATGTGCGCGGAACCCCTATTTGTTTATTTTTCTAAATACATTCAAATAT
GTATCCGCTCATGAGACAATAACCCTGATAAATGCTTCAATAATATTGAAAAAGGAAGAGTCCTGAGGCG
GAAAGAACCAGCTGTGGAATGTGTGTCAGTTAGGGTGTGGAAAGTCCCCAGGCTCCCCAGCAGGCAGAAG
TATGCAAAGCATGCATCTCAATTAGTCAGCAACCAGGTGTGGAAAGTCCCCAGGCTCCCCAGCAGGCAGA
AGTATGCAAAGCATGCATCTCAATTAGTCAGCAACCATAGTCCCGCCCCTAACTCCGCCCATCCCGCCCC
TAACTCCGCCCAGTTCCGCCCATTCTCCGCCCCATGGCTGACTAATTTTTTTTATTTATGCAGAGGCCGA
GGCCGCCTCGGCCTCTGAGCTATTCCAGAAGTAGTGAGGAGGCTTTTTTGGAGGCCTAGGCTTTTGCAAA
GATCGATCAAGAGACAGGATGAGGATCGTTTCGCATGATTGAACAAGATGGATTGCACGCAGGTTCTCCG
GCCGCTTGGGTGGAGAGGCTATTCGGCTATGACTGGGCACAACAGACAATCGGCTGCTCTGATGCCGCCG
TGTTCCGGCTGTCAGCGCAGGGGCGCCCGGTTCTTTTTGTCAAGACCGACCTGTCCGGTGCCCTGAATGA
ACTGCAAGACGAGGCAGCGCGGCTATCGTGGCTGGCCACGACGGGCGTTCCTTGCGCAGCTGTGCTCGAC
GTTGTCACTGAAGCGGGAAGGGACTGGCTGCTATTGGGCGAAGTGCCGGGGCAGGATCTCCTGTCATCTC
ACCTTGCTCCTGCCGAGAAAGTATCCATCATGGCTGATGCAATGCGGCGGCTGCATACGCTTGATCCGGC
TACCTGCCCATTCGACCACCAAGCGAAACATCGCATCGAGCGAGCACGTACTCGGATGGAAGCCGGTCTT
GTCGATCAGGATGATCTGGACGAAGAGCATCAGGGGCTCGCGCCAGCCGAACTGTTCGCCAGGCTCAAGG
CGAGCATGCCCGACGGCGAGGATCTCGTCGTGACCCATGGCGATGCCTGCTTGCCGAATATCATGGTGGA
AAATGGCCGCTTTTCTGGATTCATCGACTGTGGCCGGCTGGGTGTGGCGGACCGCTATCAGGACATAGCG
TTGGCTACCCGTGATATTGCTGAAGAGCTTGGCGGCGAATGGGCTGACCGCTTCCTCGTGCTTTACGGTA
TCGCCGCTCCCGATTCGCAGCGCATCGCCTTCTATCGCCTTCTTGACGAGTTCTTCTGAGCGGGACTCTG
GGGTTCGAAATGACCGACCAAGCGACGCCCAACCTGCCATCACGAGATTTCGATTCCACCGCCGCCTTCT
ATGAAAGGTTGGGCTTCGGAATCGTTTTCCGGGACGCCGGCTGGATGATCCTCCAGCGCGGGGATCTCAT
GCTGGAGTTCTTCGCCCACCCTAGGGGGAGGCTAACTGAAACACGGAAGGAGACAATACCGGAAGGAACC
CGCGCTATGACGGCAATAAAAAGACAGAATAAAACGCACGGTGTTGGGTCGTTTGTTCATAAACGCGGGG
TTCGGTCCCAGGGCTGGCACTCTGTCGATACCCCACCGAGACCCCATTGGGGCCAATACGCCCGCGTTTC
TTCCTTTTCCCCACCCCACCCCCCAAGTTCGGGTGAAGGCCCAGGGCTCGCAGCCAACGTCGGGGCGGCA
GGCCCTGCCATAGCCTCAGGTTACTCATATATACTTTAGATTGATTTAAAACTTCATTTTTAATTTAAAA
GGATCTAGGTGAAGATCCTTTTTGATAATCTCATGACCAAAATCCCTTAACGTGAGTTTTCGTTCCACTG
AGCGTCAGACCCCGTAGAAAAGATCAAAGGATCTTCTTGAGATCCTTTTTTTCTGCGCGTAATCTGCTGC
TTGCAAACAAAAAAACCACCGCTACCAGCGGTGGTTTGTTTGCCGGATCAAGAGCTACCAACTCTTTTTC
CGAAGGTAACTGGCTTCAGCAGAGCGCAGATACCAAATACTGTTCTTCTAGTGTAGCCGTAGTTAGGCCA
CCACTTCAAGAACTCTGTAGCACCGCCTACATACCTCGCTCTGCTAATCCTGTTACCAGTGGCTGCTGCC
AGTGGCGATAAGTCGTGTCTTACCGGGTTGGACTCAAGACGATAGTTACCGGATAAGGCGCAGCGGTCGG
GCTGAACGGGGGGTTCGTGCACACAGCCCAGCTTGGAGCGAACGACCTACACCGAACTGAGATACCTACA
GCGTGAGCTATGAGAAAGCGCCACGCTTCCCGAAGGGAGAAAGGCGGACAGGTATCCGGTAAGCGGCAGG
GTCGGAACAGGAGAGCGCACGAGGGAGCTTCCAGGGGGAAACGCCTGGTATCTTTATAGTCCTGTCGGGT
TTCGCCACCTCTGACTTGAGCGTCGATTTTTGTGATGCTCGTCAGGGGGGCGGAGCCTATGGAAAAACGC
CAGCAACGCGGCCTTTTTACGGTTCCTGGCCTTTTGCTGGCCTTTTGCTCACATGTTCTTTCCTGCGTTA
TCCCCTGATTCTGTGGATAACCGTATTACCGCCATGCAT
Features (pLannotate 1.2.2; 16 found; start..end, strand, type, name):
     61..364     +  enhancer       CMV enhancer: human cytomegalovirus immediate early enhancer
    365..568     +  promoter       CMV promoter: human cytomegalovirus (CMV) immediate early promoter
    591..627     +  misc_feature   MCS (fragment): multiple cloning site
    634..2061    +  CDS            TFEB: TFEB_HUMAN - Also known as BHLHE35. Experimental evidence at protein level: Swiss-Prot protein existence level 1. Transcription factor that acts as a master regulator of lysosomal biogenesis, autophagy, lysosomal exocytosis, lipid catabolism, energy metabolism and immune response (PubMed:21617040, PubMed:22576015, PubMed:22343943, PubMed:22692423, PubMed:30120233, PubMed:31672913). Specifically recognizes and binds E-box sequences (5'-CANNTG-3'); efficient DNA-binding requires dimerization with itself or with another MiT/TFE family member such as TFE3 or MITF (PubMed:1748288, PubMed:19556463,
   2064..2090    +  misc_feature   MCS (fragment): multiple cloning site
   2098..2817    +  CDS            EGFP: the original enhanced GFP (Yang et al., 1996) mammalian codon-optimized
   2834..2917    +  CDS            large T antigen (fragment): large T antigen from SV40 (simian virus 40)
   2940..3061    +  polyA_signal   SV40 poly(A) signal: SV40 polyadenylation signal
   3095..3523    -  rep_origin     f1 ori (sequence partly withheld): f1 bacteriophage origin of replication; arrow indicates direction of (+) strand synthesis
   3550..3654    +  promoter       AmpR promoter: bla
   3656..4013    +  promoter       SV40 promoter: SV40 enhancer and early promoter
   4048..4842    +  CDS            NeoR/KanR: aminoglycoside phosphotransferase from Tn5; aph(3')-II (or nptII); confers resistance to neomycin, kanamycin, and G418 (Geneticin®)
   4863..5015    +  CDS            ble (fragment): BLE_KLEPN - Experimental evidence at protein level: Swiss-Prot protein existence level 1. Binding protein with a strong affinity to the bleomycin family of antibiotics. Binds to CL990; an antimitotic-antibiotic compound. From Klebsiella pneumoniae.
   5074..5121    +  polyA_signal   HSV TK poly(A) signal: herpes simplex virus thymidine kinase polyadenylation signal (Cole and Stacy, 1985)
   5212..5228    -  polyA_signal   bGH poly(A) signal (fragment): bovine growth hormone polyadenylation signal
   5450..6038    +  rep_origin     ori: high-copy-number ColE1/pMB1/pBR322/pUC origin of replication
