[The description below was written by a language model from this plasmid's Addgene catalogue record and pLannotate feature annotations shown in this document.]
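Description:
pEGFP-N1-TFEB is a 6,152 bp mammalian expression plasmid built on the pEGFP-N1 backbone, designed to produce human transcription factor EB (TFEB) as a fusion with EGFP at its C terminus. The 1,428 bp TFEB coding sequence was inserted between the HindIII and KpnI sites of the multiple cloning site, both of which were retained. Its stop codon was removed so that translation continues through a short stretch of residual polylinker into the downstream EGFP open reading frame. Transcription is driven by the human cytomegalovirus immediate early enhancer and promoter and terminated by an SV40 polyadenylation signal.

The plasmid replicates in E. coli from a high-copy ColE1/pUC-type origin and also carries an f1 origin, which allows single-stranded DNA production. A single Tn5 aminoglycoside phosphotransferase (NeoR/KanR) gene provides both selections. A bacterial bla-type promoter expresses it for kanamycin resistance in bacteria, and the adjacent SV40 enhancer/early promoter, paired with an HSV TK polyadenylation signal, expresses it in mammalian cells for G418 selection of stable transfectants. The short fragments annotated as SV40 large T antigen, ble and bGH poly(A) are probably incidental matches within backbone sequence rather than functional elements.

TFEB is a MiT/TFE family E-box-binding factor described as a master regulator of lysosomal biogenesis and autophagy. The EGFP fusion allows the protein to be visualised in live or fixed transfected cells. The associated publication concerns the link between mTORC1 signalling and TFEB-mediated transcriptional control of lysosome homeostasis, which fits use of the plasmid to follow TFEB localisation and regulation. Part of the plasmid was derived from a construct made by another laboratory.
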