Addgene plasmid #38119: pEGFP-N1-TFEB
Purpose: Mammalian expression of Transcription factor EB fused to EGFP
Depositing lab: Shawn Ferguson. Depositing organization: Yale University. Publication: The Transcription Factor TFEB Links mTORC1 Signaling to Transcriptional Control of Lysosome Homeostasis. Roczniak-Ferguson A, Petit CS, Froehlich F, Qian S, Ky J, Angarola B, Walther TC, Ferguson SM. Sci Signal. 2012 Jun 12;5(228):ra42. 10.1126/scisignal.2002790 PubMed 22692423.
Backbone
  Vector backbone: pEGFP-N1
  Backbone manufacturer: Glontech
  Backbone size w/o insert (bp): 4733
  Total vector size (bp): 6152
  Vector type: Mammalian Expression
  Selectable markers: Neomycin (select with G418)
Growth in bacteria
  Bacterial resistance: Kanamycin, 50 μg/mL
  Growth temperature: 37°C
  Growth strain: DH5alpha
  Copy number: Unknown
Gene/Insert
  Gene/Insert name: TFEB (alt name: Transcription factor EB)
  Species: H. sapiens (human)
  Insert size (bp): 1428
  Mutation: deleted stop codon
  GenBank ID: NM_007162.2
  Entrez Gene: TFEB (a.k.a. ALPHATFEB, BHLHE35, TCFEB)
  Promoter: CMV
  Tag / fusion protein: EGFP (C terminal on insert)
  Cloning method: Restriction Enzyme; 5′ cloning site HindIII (not destroyed); 3′ cloning site KpnI (not destroyed)
  Sequencing primers: 5′ CGCAAATGGGCGGTAGGCGTG; 3′ CGTCGCCGTCCAGCTCGACCAG
Resource information
  A portion of this plasmid was derived from a plasmid made by: Andrea Ballabio, TIGEM, Naples, Italy
Terms and licenses: Academic/Nonprofit Terms; Industry Terms: Not Available to Industry
How to cite: pEGFP-N1-TFEB was a gift from Shawn Ferguson (Addgene plasmid # 38119 ; http://n2t.net/addgene:38119 ; RRID:Addgene_38119)
