>Addgene plasmid #38119 | pEGFP-N1-TFEB | addgene partial sequence | sequence record 128659 | CMV-F 5'-CGCAAATGGGCGGTAGGCGTG-3'
ACCGTCAGATCCGCTAGCGCTACCGGACTCAGATCTCGAGCTCAAGCTTGCCACCATGGCGTCACGCATA
GGGTTGCGCATGCAGCTCATGCGGGAGCAGGCGCAGCAGGAGGAGCAACGGGAGCGCATGCAGCAACAGG
CTGTCATGCATTACATGCAGCAGCAGCAGCAGCAGCAACAGCAGCAGCTCGGAGGGCCGCCCACCCCGGC
CATCAATACCCCCGTCCACTTCCAGTCGCCACCACCTGTGCCTGGGGAGGTGTTGAAGGTGCAGTCCTAC
CTGGAGAATCCCACATCCTACCATCTGCAGCAGTCGCAGCATCAGAAGGTGCGGGAGTACCTGTCCGAGA
CCTATGGGAACAAGTTTGCTGCCCACATCAGCCCAGCCCAGGGCTCTCCGAAACCCCCACCAGCCGCCTC
CCCAGGGGTGCGAGCTGGACACGTGCTGTCCTCCTCCGCTGGCAACAGTGCTCCCAATAGCCCCATGGCC
ATGCTGCACATTGGCTCCAACCCTGAGAGGGAGTTGGATGATGTCATTGACAACATTATGCGTCTGGACG
ATGTCCTTGGCTACATCAATCCTGAAATGCAGATGCCCAACACGCTACCCCTGTCCAGCAGCCACCTGAA
TGTGTACAGCAGCGACCCCCAGGTCACAGCCTCCCTGGTGGGCGTCACCAGCAGCTCCTGCCCTGCGGAC
CTGACCCAGAAGCGAGAGCTCACAGATGCTGAGAGCAGGGCCCTGGCCAAGGAGCGGCAGAAGAAAGACA
ATCACAACTTAATTGAAAGGAGACGAAGGTTCAACATCAATGACCGCATCAAGGAGTTGGGAATGCTGAT
CCCCAAGG
