>Addgene plasmid #38119 | pEGFP-N1-TFEB | addgene partial sequence | sequence record 128660 | EGFP-N 5'-CGTCGCCGTCCAGCTCGACCAG-3'
CCTTGCTCACCATGGTGGCGACCGGTGGATCCCGGGCCCGCGGTACCTTCAGCACATCGCCCTCCTCCAT
GCTGAAGCTGCTCCGGCGGCTGCTGGCCTTGGAGGCCTCGGGGGACATGGTGGACAGAAGTGGATCAGAG
GCCAGCGGTAGCAGTGAGTCGTCCAGGAGCATGAGGTCCAGATCCTTCTTGGACAGGCTGGGGAATGGGG
AGCCATGCCCCGGCGCCAGGGGTTCGGGGTAGCCCGGGGGACCCTCGTCCTCCCTGCCCCCAAAGCTCAG
GCTGTGGCTGAAGTCCAGGTGATGGAATGGGGACGGTGGCTGGGTGGGCAGGGGCAGCGGGGCTTGCGGG
GGCAGAGCTGGCAGTGGCTCAGGGTCAGGGACCTCAGCCCCCAGCATCAGGGCCTCCCCTGGGCCCTCTT
CGCTAGGCAGCTCCTGCTTCACCACCTGCTGGGCCAGCTCAGCCATGTTCATGCCGGACGGGGAGGTGGT
AGGGAGGCCGTGCACTCGAGCCTGCATCTCCAGCTCCTGGATACGGAGCCAGAGCTGCTTGTTGGTCATC
TCCAGGCGGCGAGAGTGGTTCTCCAGCTCCCTGGACTTTTGCAGGTCCTTCTGCATCCTCCGGATGTAAT
CCACAGAGGCCTTGAGGATGGTGCCCTTGTTCCAGCGCACGTCCAGGTCATTGGCCTTGGGGATCAGCAT
TCCCAACTCCTTGATGCGGTCATTGATGTTGAACCTTCGTCTCCTTTCAATTAAGTTGTGATTGTCTTTC
TTCTGCCGCTCCTTGGCCAGGGCCCTGCTCTCAGCATCTGTGAGCTCTCGCTTCTGGGTCA
